Addgene plasmid #176590: pAAV_FLAG_hSF3B1
Purpose: Adenoviral construct to insert a N-terminal FLAG to one allele of human SF3B1
Depositing lab: Manoj Pillai. Depositing organization: Yale University. Publication: Generation of scalable cancer models by combining AAV-intron-trap, CRISPR/Cas9, and inducible Cre-recombinase. Boddu PC, Gupta AK, Kim JS, Neugebauer KM, Waldman T, Pillai MM. Commun Biol. 2021 Oct 13;4(1):1184. doi: 10.1038/s42003-021-02690-1. PubMed 34645977.
Backbone
  Vector backbone: pAAV_SEPT
  Backbone manufacturer: Todd Waldman Lab
  Vector type: AAV
Growth in bacteria
  Bacterial resistance: Ampicillin, 100 μg/mL
  Growth temperature: 37°C
  Growth strain: NEB Stable
  Copy number: High Copy
Gene/Insert
  Gene/Insert name: SF3B1
  Species: H. sapiens (human)
  Entrez Gene: SF3B1 (a.k.a. Hsh155, MDS, PRP10, PRPF10, SAP155, SF3b155)
Terms and licenses: Academic/Nonprofit Terms; Industry Terms: Not Available to Industry
How to cite: pAAV_FLAG_hSF3B1 was a gift from Manoj Pillai (Addgene plasmid # 176590 ; http://n2t.net/addgene:176590 ; RRID:Addgene_176590)
