[The description below was written by a language model from this plasmid's Addgene catalogue record and pLannotate feature annotations shown in this document.]
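Description:
pAAV_FLAG_hSF3B1 is an AAV gene-targeting vector built on the pAAV_SEPT backbone, designed to knock an N-terminal FLAG tag into one allele of the human splicing factor gene SF3B1. The catalogue purpose line calls it "adenoviral", but the vector type field and the AAV2 inverted terminal repeats in the sequence show it is an adeno-associated virus construct. In bacteria it is propagated through a high-copy ColE1/pUC-type origin with ampicillin selection (AmpR under its own bla promoter). An f1 origin is also present. The recommended recombination-deficient growth strain is consistent with the need to keep the ITRs stable.

Between the ITRs, the annotated core is a promoterless selection cassette flanked by two loxP sites in the same orientation. It consists of a chimeric intron segment, which presumably provides a splice acceptor, followed by an EMCV IRES, the neomycin/G418 resistance gene and an SV40 polyadenylation signal. This is an intron-trap arrangement: NeoR has no promoter of its own, so it is expressed only when the cassette integrates within an actively transcribed gene and is spliced into that transcript. G418 selection therefore enriches for correctly targeted clones, and Cre can later excise the floxed cassette.

The largely unannotated stretches on either side of the cassette are presumably the SF3B1 homology arms, one of which would carry the FLAG sequence, although neither is called out in the feature table. The short NEK4 and p21 fragment hits are probably spurious annotation matches. The associated publication describes combining this AAV intron-trap approach with CRISPR/Cas9 and inducible Cre to build scalable cancer cell models.
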