Features (pLannotate 1.2.2; 20 found; start..end, strand, type, name):
      1..141     -  repeat_region  AAV2 ITR: inverted terminal repeat of adeno-associated virus serotype 2 inverted
    715..834     +  CDS            NEK4 (fragment): NEK4_HUMAN - Also known as STK2. Experimental evidence at protein level: Swiss-Prot protein existence level 1. Protein kinase that seems to act exclusively upon threonine residues (By similarity). Required for normal entry into proliferative arrest after a limited number of cell divisions, also called replicative senescence. Required for normal cell cycle arrest in response to double-stranded DNA damage. From Homo sapiens (Human).
   1319..1337    +  misc_feature   MCS (fragment): pBluescript multiple cloning site
   1338..1371    +  protein_bind   loxP: Cre-mediated recombination occurs in the 8-bp core sequence (GCATACAT). Cre recombinase
   1409..1638    +  intron         chimeric intron: chimera between introns from adenovirus and immunoglobulin heavy chain genes
   1767..2229    +  misc_feature   IRES: internal ribosome entry site (IRES) of the encephalomyocarditis virus (EMCV)
   2248..3037    +  CDS            NeoR/KanR (fragment): aminoglycoside phosphotransferase from Tn5; aph(3')-II (or nptII); confers resistance to neomycin, kanamycin, and G418 (Geneticin®)
   3059..3193    -  polyA_signal   SV40 poly(A) signal: SV40 polyadenylation signal
   3259..3289    +  CDS            p21 (fragment): human cyclin-dependent kinase inhibitor 1A; Homo sapiens CDKN1A; mediates p53-dependent arrest in the G1 phase of the cell cycle
   3290..3323    +  protein_bind   loxP: Cre-mediated recombination occurs in the 8-bp core sequence (GCATACAT). Cre recombinase
   3356..3380    +  misc_feature   MCS (fragment): pBluescript multiple cloning site
   4447..4474    -  repeat_region  AAV2 ITR (fragment): inverted terminal repeat of adeno-associated virus serotype 2 inverted
   4503..4530    -  repeat_region  AAV2 ITR (fragment): inverted terminal repeat of adeno-associated virus serotype 2 inverted
   4603..5191    -  rep_origin     ori: high-copy-number ColE1/pMB1/pBR322/pUC origin of replication
   5362..6222    -  CDS            AmpR: β-lactamase; bla; confers resistance to ampicillin, carbenicillin, and related antibiotics
   6223..6327    -  promoter       AmpR promoter: bla
   6422..6457    +  CDS            rop (fragment): Rop protein, which maintains plasmids at low copy number; rop
   6559..6608    +  misc_feature   bom (fragment): basis of mobility region from pBR322
   6609..7064    -  rep_origin     f1 ori (sequence partly withheld): f1 bacteriophage origin of replication; arrow indicates direction of (+) strand synthesis
   7083..7134    +  misc_feature   bom (fragment): basis of mobility region from pBR322
>Addgene plasmid #176590 | pAAV_FLAG_hSF3B1 | addgene full sequence | sequence record 348817 | Addgene NGS Result
CCTGCAGGCAGCTGCGCGCTCGCTCGCTCACTGAGGCCGCCCGGGCAAAGCCCGGGCGTCGGGCGACCTT
TGGTCGCCCGGCCTCAGTGAGCGAGCGAGCGCGCAGAGAGGGAGTGGCCAACTCCATCACTAGGGGTTCC
TGCGGCCGCACCGGTCCTCGGCTGCTTCCGGGACCCATCTTTCTGAGCCTTTCTTTCTTTTTCATCGTCG
AAGTCAAAGACCAGTGTGACAGTACAAGGTTATATTATAATTGATGCCCAGGAAAACAGACTGCCGTATT
CTGATCTATTAAAATTCCTGATTTAGGAATACCGTCTAGGATTTAAGAGAAACATCTAATGAATGTTAAT
AATGACGATGAGTGGTTTTCTAGGAACCCATAAAGTAAAAGGCTTTAAAAGGGTGGCAAGATTGTCACTG
TGCAACTCAGCAACGATTTGTGAGGCTCAACGAAATTCCTACCCAAATTATTTGCAATTATTAAACAGAA
AGAATGAAAAATGACCTTGAATTACAGGGCGAAAGATGGGACTGTTAAGACTGTCTTCGTAACTAAGCAC
TGTAAAGACTGAGACAGCTGCAAGGGAAAGTTTTCCTCGAGCTCTTCCAGTGAATTTTGGGAAAAGGGAT
TGAATGTCTGAGGTCTCTTCCAGCTCTGAAACCGCAGCGTTTCGTACAGTGTTCATTTTTTTTTAATGGG
AGGGGTCTCGGGGTCTTGCTCTGTCGCCCGGTCTGGAGGCTTGAGTACAGTGGCGCGACACGATTACGGC
TCACGGCTGCCTCGAACTCCTGGGCTCAAGCGATGCTCCCGCCTCAGCCTCCAGAGTTGCTGGGACTCAG
TGTCTGTTCTTAACTCCCTTCGTAGAATCCACTTTCCTCCAGGGCAAAGTTACTCACTTAAGGACCTTAC
GGCTCGGCTCGGGGATTTCCTGGGTCACCACGCAGGCGACTTCAGGGCCCAACCGTGTCTCCTCCCCCAC
CCACAATGCACCTCGCGGTTCCCTCTAGGTGGCAGTTCTGTCACGTGTCACCCGACGGAGCGCGCTCCCG
TTTGGCGCACGCGCAGAGTGCAGCCCCCAGCTATTTTTCTCCGTGGCGGCGGCGACGAGCGGAAGTTCTT
GGGAGCGCCAGTTCCGTCTGTGTGTTCGAGTGGACAAAATGGACTACAAGGACGATGACGACAAGGGTTT
GTACCGTACACCACTGAGACCGCGGTGGTTGACCAGACAAACCGCGAAGATCGCCAAGACTCACGAAGGT
AAGCGGTCTTTCCCTGCTTACGTGTTTTCTTCGTTGCTAGCGTGGGGAGAAGGTCTCACTCTAGAACTAG
TGGATCCATAACTTCGTATAGCATACATTATACGAAGTTATGGAATTAATTCGCTGTCTGCGAGGGCCAG
CTGTTGGGGTGAGTACTCCCTCTCAAAAGCGGGCATGACTTCTGCGCTAAGATTGTCAGTTTCCAAAAAC
GAGGAGGATTTGATATTCACCTGGCCCGCGGTGATGCCTTTGAGGGTGGCCGCGTCCATCTGGTCAGAAA
AGACAATCTTTTTGTTGTCAAGCTTGAGGTGTGGCAGGCTTGAGATCTGGCCATACACTTGAGTGACAAT
GACATCCACTTTGCCTTTCTCTCCACAGGTGTCCACTCCCAGGTCCAACTGCAGGTCGAGCGTCGAGAAC
GTTACTGGCCGAAGCCGCTTGGAATAAGGCCGGTGTGCGTTTGTCTATATGTTATTTTCCACCATATTGC
CGTCTTTTGGCAATGTGAGGGCCCGGAAACCTGGCCCTGTCTTCTTGACGAGCATTCCTAGGGGTCTTTC
CCCTCTCGCCAAAGGAATGCAAGGTCTGTTGAATGTCGTGAAGGAAGCAGTTCCTCTGGAAGCTTCTTGA
AGACAAACAACGTCTGTAGCGACCCTTTGCAGGCAGCGGAACCCCCCACCTGGCGACAGGTGCCTCTGCG
GCCAAAAGCCACGTGTATAAGATACACCTGCAAAGGCGGCACAACCCCAGTGCCACGTTGTGAGTTGGAT
AGTTGTGGAAAGAGTCAAATGGCTCTCCTCAAGCGTATTCAACAAGGGGCTGAAGGATGCCCAGAAGGTA
CCCCATTGTATGGGATCTGATCTGGGGCCTCGGTGCACATGCTTTACATGTGTTTAGTCGAGGTTAAAAA
AACGTCTAGGCCCCCCGAACCACGGGGACGTGGTTTTCCTTTGAAAAACACGATGATAAGCTTGCCACAA
CCATGGCTGAACAAGATGGATTGCACGCAGGTTCTCCGGCCGCTTGGGTGGAGAGGCTATTCGGCTATGA
CTGGGCACAACAGACAATCGGCTGCTCTGATGCCGCCGTGTTCCGGCTGTCAGCGCAGGGGCGCCCGGTT
CTTTTTGTCAAGACCGACCTGTCCGGTGCCCTGAATGAACTGCAGGACGAGGCAGCGCGGCTATCGTGGC
TGGCCACGACGGGCGTTCCTTGCGCAGCTGTGCTCGACGTTGTCACTGAAGCGGGAAGGGACTGGCTGCT
ATTGGGCGAAGTGCCGGGGCAGGATCTCCTGTCATCTCACCTTGCTCCTGCCGAGAAAGTATCCATCATG
GCTGATGCAATGCGGCGGCTGCATACGCTTGATCCGGCTACCTGCCCATTCGACCACCAAGCGAAACATC
GCATCGAGCGAGCACGTACTCGGATGGAAGCCGGTCTTGTCGATCAGGATGATCTGGACGAAGAGCATCA
GGGGCTCGCGCCAGCCGAACTGTTCGCCAGGCTCAAGGCGCGCATGCCCGACGGCGAGGATCTCGTCGTG
ACCCATGGCGATGCCTGCTTGCCGAATATCATGGTGGAAAATGGCCGCTTTTCTGGATTCATCGACTGTG
GCCGGCTGGGTGTGGCGGACCGCTATCAGGACATAGCGTTGGCTACCCGTGATATTGCTGAAGAGCTTGG
CGGCGAATGGGCTGACCGCTTCCTCGTGCTTTACGGTATCGCCGCTCCCGATTCGCAGCGCATCGCCTTC
TATCGCCTTCTTGACGAGTTCTTCTGAGCGGGACTCTGGGGTTCGGGGGATCCAGACATGATAAGATACA
TTGATGAGTTTGGACAAACCACAACTAGAATGCAGTGAAAAAAATGCTTTATTTGTGAAATTTGTGATGC
TATTGCTTTATTTGTAACCATTATAAGCTGCAATAAACAAGTTAACAACAACAATTGCATTCATTTTATG
TTTCAGGTTCAGGGGGAGGTGTGGGAGGTTTTTTCTAGGGGGCCCCGGCGAGGCCGGGATGAGTTGGGAA
TAACTTCGTATAGCATACATTATACGAAGTTATCCAAATTTTAAGGTACCACTGTGCATATGTATGAATT
CGATATCAAGCTTATCGATAAAAGCCTTTTTTCCTAGGATTCTGCCTTTTTCTATGGTTTCTTTCGTAGG
AGCTGAGCCCGCGTTTCGGGGCCAAGGGTCGTCTCCTCCGCGCCAGCGGCGCAGGCCACTGCCCCGCGTA
ATGGCGTCCTCCTCTTACACCCCCGACAGGCGCTTTGTTCAGTGTTTGGGACCTGCTACTTCAGAGTAGC
TTCTCTTCTCTGACCAGAGGGCCTCGTTTAAGCGGCTTCCTCAGTAGGATTCGTGGGCAAGGGATCGGGG
AAGCGGGCGTGGGGAGAAGGTCTCACTCGCCTCTCGACACTGTCGTCCCCATAGTTTGTGCAGAAGAGGG
TCAGAAAAGCACTGAAATACGGCAGCCGCTTTTCCGGCAGACTGAATCGAATTTGGTTAAACCGAGATTC
CGTTACTCCTACCCTTGTGTGTCTTCAAGCGTCAGTTACTTGTTTATTTTTCTTGCACGAAACGATTTGG
GGATAAAATCTGGTAGTTGTTTTCCCTCCCTTAGTCACTTTTAGTATAATATTGATCTTTTTCTTTGGAG
ACTGGTTATTGGAGGAGCAGATGGAAGAGGAAAACATAAATTACTTTCATTAATGGCCGAAGCTTTCAAG
CTAGTTGATCGTTTTATGGAATACAGAGTGTGCAAATTAGGAAAACGTTGGGAATAGACTGGAGTTCATT
AGGAAGTATCCAGAGATGACAGAAAATGGGATCACTTTTCAGAAAAGACGAGGCATGAGAAGTTGGAACT
GCATTCTTTGATTTCTGACTTGGAATCCGAGATTTTCACTGAGAACGAGACTTCTAAGTCACTTTTGTTT
CATATGTTCTTTCTGGGTATTTGGCTCGGTATTAGTCTGTGAGAGGTAAGAGACTGAGGCCATCCAAAAT
TTTACAGTCTGATAGGAGAAACAGATGTGTATGTTCTCATTCTCTCATGAGGCCAGATGCATGCTTAAGT
AGAAGAAAAAGCAGCATGTTCTGGGAACCTGGGTAACGGGTCGACCTCGAGGGGCCCCGGCCGGCGGCCG
CAGGAACCCCTAGTGATGGAGTTGGCCACTCCCTCTCTGCGCGCTCGCTCGCTCACTGAGGCCGGGCGAC
CAAAGGTCGCCCGACGCCCGGGCGGCCTCAGTGAGCGAGCGAGCGCGCAGCTGCCTGCAGGACATGTGAG
CAAAAGGCCAGCAAAAGGCCAGGAACCGTAAAAAGGCCGCGTTGCTGGCGTTTTTCCATAGGCTCCGCCC
CCCTGACGAGCATCACAAAAATCGACGCTCAAGTCAGAGGTGGCGAAACCCGACAGGACTATAAAGATAC
CAGGCGTTTCCCCCTGGAAGCTCCCTCGTGCGCTCTCCTGTTCCGACCCTGCCGCTTACCGGATACCTGT
CCGCCTTTCTCCCTTCGGGAAGCGTGGCGCTTTCTCATAGCTCACGCTGTAGGTATCTCAGTTCGGTGTA
GGTCGTTCGCTCCAAGCTGGGCTGTGTGCACGAACCCCCCGTTCAGCCCGACCGCTGCGCCTTATCCGGT
AACTATCGTCTTGAGTCCAACCCGGTAAGACACGACTTATCGCCACTGGCAGCAGCCACTGGTAACAGGA
TTAGCAGAGCGAGGTATGTAGGCGGTGCTACAGAGTTCTTGAAGTGGTGGCCTAACTACGGCTACACTAG
AAGAACAGTATTTGGTATCTGCGCTCTGCTGAAGCCAGTTACCTTCGGAAAAAGAGTTGGTAGCTCTTGA
TCCGGCAAACAAACCACCGCTGGTAGCGGTGGTTTTTTTGTTTGCAAGCAGCAGATTACGCGCAGAAAAA
AAGGATCTCAAGAAGATCCTTTGATCTTTTCTACGGGGTCTGACGCTCAGTGGAACGAAAACTCACGTTA
AGGGATTTTGGTCATGAGATTATCAAAAAGGATCTTCACCTAGATCCTTTTAAATTAAAAATGAAGTTTT
AAATCAATCTAAAGTATATATGAGTAAACTTGGTCTGACAGTTACCAATGCTTAATCAGTGAGGCACCTA
TCTCAGCGATCTGTCTATTTCGTTCATCCATAGTTGCCTGACTCCCCGTCGTGTAGATAACTACGATACG
GGAGGGCTTACCATCTGGCCCCAGTGCTGCAATGATACCGCGAGACCCACGCTCACCGGCTCCAGATTTA
TCAGCAATAAACCAGCCAGCCGGAAGGGCCGAGCGCAGAAGTGGTCCTGCAACTTTATCCGCCTCCATCC
AGTCTATTAATTGTTGCCGGGAAGCTAGAGTAAGTAGTTCGCCAGTTAATAGTTTGCGCAACGTTGTTGC
CATTGCTACAGGCATCGTGGTGTCACGCTCGTCGTTTGGTATGGCTTCATTCAGCTCCGGTTCCCAACGA
TCAAGGCGAGTTACATGATCCCCCATGTTGTGCAAAAAAGCGGTTAGCTCCTTCGGTCCTCCGATCGTTG
TCAGAAGTAAGTTGGCCGCAGTGTTATCACTCATGGTTATGGCAGCACTGCATAATTCTCTTACTGTCAT
GCCATCCGTAAGATGCTTTTCTGTGACTGGTGAGTACTCAACCAAGTCATTCTGAGAATAGTGTATGCGG
CGACCGAGTTGCTCTTGCCCGGCGTCAATACGGGATAATACCGCGCCACATAGCAGAACTTTAAAAGTGC
TCATCATTGGAAAACGTTCTTCGGGGCGAAAACTCTCAAGGATCTTACCGCTGTTGAGATCCAGTTCGAT
GTAACCCACTCGTGCACCCAACTGATCTTCAGCATCTTTTACTTTCACCAGCGTTTCTGGGTGAGCAAAA
ACAGGAAGGCAAAATGCCGCAAAAAAGGGAATAAGGGCGACACGGAAATGTTGAATACTCATACTCTTCC
TTTTTCAATATTATTGAAGCATTTATCAGGGTTATTGTCTCATGAGCGGATACATATTTGAATGTATTTA
GAAAAATAAACAAATAGGGGTTCCGCGCACATTTCCCCGAAAAGTGCCACCTGACGTCTAAGAAACCATT
ATTATCATGACATTAACCTATAAAAATAGGCGTATCACGAGGCCCTTTCGTCTCGCGCGTTTCGGTGATG
ACGGTGAAAACCTCTGACACATGCAGCTCCCGGAGACGGTCACAGCTTGTCTGTAAGCGGATGCCGGGAG
CAGACAAGCCCGTCAGGGCGCGTCAGCGGGTGTTGGCGGGTGTCGGGGCTGGCTTAACTATGCGGCATCA
GAGCAGATTGTACTGAGAGTGCACCATAAAATTGTAAACGTTAATATTTTGTTAAAATTCGCGTTAAATT
TTTGTTAAATCAGCTCATTTTTTAACCAATAGACCGAAATCGGCAAAATCCCTTATAAATCAAAAGAATA
GCCCGAGATAGAGT
[37 nt withheld, positions 6735-6771]
AAAGAACGTGGACTCCAACGTCAAAGG
[141 nt withheld, positions 6799-6939]
G
[46 nt withheld, positions 6941-6986]
A
[95 nt withheld, positions 6988-7082]
TATGCGGTGTGAAATACCGCACAGATGCGTAAGGAGAAAATACCGCATCAGGCGCC
